Addgene plasmid #245335: pRDB_248
Purpose: Cas12a CRISPRko positive control guide; targets CD63
Depositing lab: John Doench & David Root. Depositing organization: Broad Institute.
Backbone
  Vector backbone: pRDA_722
  Vector type: Lentiviral
Growth in bacteria
  Bacterial resistance: Ampicillin, 100 μg/mL
  Growth temperature: 37°C
  Growth strain: NEB Stable
  Copy number: High Copy
Gene/Insert
  Gene/Insert name: sgRNA CD63
  gRNA/shRNA sequence: Unspecified
  Species: Synthetic
  Mutation: None
  Entrez Gene: CD63 (a.k.a. AD1, HOP-26, ME491, MLA1, OMA81H, Pltgp40, TSPAN30)
  Cloning method: Golden Gate
Terms and licenses: Academic/Nonprofit Terms; Industry Terms: Not Available to Industry
How to cite: pRDB_248 was a gift from John Doench & David Root (Addgene plasmid # 245335 ; http://n2t.net/addgene:245335 ; RRID:Addgene_245335)
