[The description below was written by a language model from this plasmid's Addgene catalogue record and pLannotate feature annotations shown in this document.]
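Description:
pRDB_248 is a lentiviral guide-expression plasmid built on the pRDA_722 backbone that serves as a positive control for Cas12a CRISPR knockout experiments by targeting human CD63, a tetraspanin. It is maintained in E. coli as a high-copy plasmid through a ColE1/pUC-type origin with ampicillin selection (AmpR under its own bla promoter). The backbone also carries an f1 origin and an SV40/EM7-driven BleoR cassette with an SV40 poly(A) signal.

The viral portion has the layout of a third-generation, self-inactivating-style HIV-1 transfer vector. A CMV enhancer/promoter is fused to a truncated 5' LTR to drive genomic RNA production in packaging cells. This is followed by the Ψ packaging signal with a gag fragment, the RRE for Rev-dependent nuclear export, and the cPPT/CTS, with a truncated 3' LTR and a bGH poly(A) signal at the downstream end.

Between these elements, a human U6 RNA polymerase III promoter drives the guide cassette, which was inserted by Golden Gate cloning. The annotation detects a short 23-nt match to CD63 on the reverse strand immediately downstream of U6, consistent with the spacer, although the catalogue entry does not specify the guide sequence. A separate cassette uses the EF-1α core promoter with intron A to express puromycin N-acetyltransferase, followed by WPRE to enhance transcript expression, allowing puromycin selection of transduced mammalian cells.

No Cas12a coding sequence is annotated, so the nuclease evidently has to be provided separately. The construct is intended as a control to confirm Cas12a knockout activity at CD63. The record does not describe a readout.
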