Features (pLannotate 1.2.2; 33 found; start..end, strand, type, name):
     31..83      -  misc_feature   bom (fragment): basis of mobility region from pBR322
    238..617     +  enhancer       CMV enhancer: human cytomegalovirus immediate early enhancer
    618..817     +  promoter       CMV promoter: human cytomegalovirus (CMV) immediate early promoter
    835..1015    +  LTR            5' LTR (truncated): truncated 5' long terminal repeat (LTR) from HIV-1
   1062..1187    +  misc_feature   HIV-1 Ψ: packaging signal of human immunodeficiency virus type 1
   1171..1534    +  CDS            HIV-1 gag (fragment): gag protein from human immunodeficiency virus 1; gag
   1680..1913    +  misc_feature   RRE: The Rev response element (RRE) of HIV-1 allows for Rev-dependent mRNA export from the nucleus to the cytoplasm.
   2290..2390    +  CDS            Rev (fragment): human immunodeficiency virus 1 (HIV-1) Rev protein; rev; enhances nuclear export of unspliced and incompletely spliced viral mRNAs
   2440..2557    +  misc_feature   cPPT/CTS: central polypurine tract and central termination sequence of HIV-1
   2615..2855    +  promoter       U6 promoter: RNA polymerase III promoter for human U6 snRNA
   2886..2908    -  CDS            CD63 (fragment): human CD63 tetraspanin enriched in intraluminal vesicles of late endosomes (multivesicular bodies) and in exosomes
   2976..2992    +  CDS            small t antigen (fragment): SV40 (simian virus 40) small t antigen
   3024..3235    +  promoter       EF-1α core promoter: core promoter for human elongation factor EF-1α
   3236..4174    +  intron         EF-1α intron A: intron upstream of the start codon of human EF-1α
   4194..4790    +  CDS            PuroR (fragment): puromycin N-acetyltransferase; pac from Streptomyces; confers resistance to puromycin
   4826..5414    +  misc_feature   WPRE: woodchuck hepatitis virus posttranscriptional regulatory element
   5410..5553    +  CDS            nef (fragment): NEF_HV1LA - Experimental evidence at protein level: Swiss-Prot protein existence level 1. Extracellular Nef protein targets CD4(+) T-lymphocytes for apoptosis by interacting with CXCR4 surface receptors. From Human immunodeficiency virus type 1 group M subtype B (isolate Lai) (HIV-1).
   5539..5719    +  LTR            5' LTR (truncated): truncated 5' long terminal repeat (LTR) from HIV-1
   5751..5862    +  polyA_signal   bGH poly(A) signal: bovine growth hormone polyadenylation signal
   5979..6000    +  promoter       SV40 promoter (fragment): SV40 enhancer and early promoter
   6021..6449    +  rep_origin     f1 ori (sequence partly withheld): f1 bacteriophage origin of replication; arrow indicates direction of (+) strand synthesis
   6463..6792    +  promoter       SV40 promoter: SV40 enhancer and early promoter
   6840..6887    +  promoter       EM7 promoter: synthetic bacterial promoter&nbsp
   6906..7280    +  CDS            BleoR: antibiotic-binding protein; Sh ble from Streptoalloteichus hindustanus; confers resistance to bleomycin, phleomycin, and Zeocin™
   7290..7415    +  CDS            ble (fragment): BLE_KLEPN - Experimental evidence at protein level: Swiss-Prot protein existence level 1. Binding protein with a strong affinity to the bleomycin family of antibiotics. Binds to CL990; an antimitotic-antibiotic compound. From Klebsiella pneumoniae.
   7410..7531    +  polyA_signal   SV40 poly(A) signal: SV40 polyadenylation signal
   7604..7620    -  protein_bind   lac operator: The lac repressor binds to the lac operator to inhibit transcription in E. coli. This inhibition can be relieved by adding lactose or isopropyl-β-D-thiogalactopyranoside (IPTG). lac repressor encoded by lacI
   7628..7658    -  promoter       lac promoter: promoter for the E. coli lac operon
   7673..7694    -  protein_bind   CAP binding site: CAP binding activates transcription in the presence of cAMP. E. coli catabolite activator protein
   7707..7799    -  CDS            lacI (fragment): lac repressor; lacI; The lac repressor binds to the lac operator to inhibit transcription in E. coli. This inhibition can be relieved by adding lactose or isopropyl-β-D-thiogalactopyranoside (IPTG).
   7982..8570    -  rep_origin     ori: high-copy-number ColE1/pMB1/pBR322/pUC origin of replication
   8741..9601    -  CDS            AmpR: β-lactamase; bla; confers resistance to ampicillin, carbenicillin, and related antibiotics
   9602..9706    -  promoter       AmpR promoter: bla
>Addgene plasmid #245335 | pRDB_248 | addgene full sequence | sequence record 488021 | Addgene NGS Result
GTCGACGGATCGGGAGATCTCCCGATCCCCTATGGTGCACTCTCAGTACAATCTGCTCTGATGCCGCATA
GTTAAGCCAGTATCTGCTCCCTGCTTGTGTGTTGGAGGTCGCTGAGTAGTGCGCGAGCAAAATTTAAGCT
ACAACAAGGCAAGGCTTGACCGACAATTGCATGAAGAATCTGCTTAGGGTTAGGCGTTTTGCGCTGCTTC
GCGATGTACGGGCCAGATATACGCGTTGACATTGATTATTGACTAGTTATTAATAGTAATCAATTACGGG
GTCATTAGTTCATAGCCCATATATGGAGTTCCGCGTTACATAACTTACGGTAAATGGCCCGCCTGGCTGA
CCGCCCAACGACCCCCGCCCATTGACGTCAATAATGACGTATGTTCCCATAGTAACGCCAATAGGGACTT
TCCATTGACGTCAATGGGTGGAGTATTTACGGTAAACTGCCCACTTGGCAGTACATCAAGTGTATCATAT
GCCAAGTACGCCCCCTATTGACGTCAATGACGGTAAATGGCCCGCCTGGCATTATGCCCAGTACATGACC
TTATGGGACTTTCCTACTTGGCAGTACATCTACGTATTAGTCATCGCTATTACCATGGTGATGCGGTTTT
GGCAGTACATCAATGGGCGTGGATAGCGGTTTGACTCACGGGGATTTCCAAGTCTCCACCCCATTGACGT
CAATGGGAGTTTGTTTTGGCACCAAAATCAACGGGACTTTCCAAAATGTCGTAACAACTCCGCCCCATTG
ACGCAAATGGGCGGTAGGCGTGTACGGTGGGAGGTCTATATAAGCAGCGCGTTTTGCCTGTACTGGGTCT
CTCTGGTTAGACCAGATCTGAGCCTGGGAGCTCTCTGGCTAACTAGGGAACCCACTGCTTAAGCCTCAAT
AAAGCTTGCCTTGAGTGCTTCAAGTAGTGTGTGCCCGTCTGTTGTGTGACTCTGGTAACTAGAGATCCCT
CAGACCCTTTTAGTCAGTGTGGAAAATCTCTAGCAGTGGCGCCCGAACAGGGACTTGAAAGCGAAAGGGA
AACCAGAGGAGCTCTCTCGACGCAGGACTCGGCTTGCTGAAGCGCGCACGGCAAGAGGCGAGGGGCGGCG
ACTGGTGAGTACGCCAAAAATTTTGACTAGCGGAGGCTAGAAGGAGAGAGATGGGTGCGAGAGCGTCAGT
ATTAAGCGGGGGAGAATTAGATCGCGATGGGAAAAAATTCGGTTAAGGCCAGGGGGAAAGAAAAAATATA
AATTAAAACATATAGTATGGGCAAGCAGGGAGCTAGAACGATTCGCAGTTAATCCTGGCCTGTTAGAAAC
ATCAGAAGGCTGTAGACAAATACTGGGACAGCTACAACCATCCCTTCAGACAGGATCAGAAGAACTTAGA
TCATTATATAATACAGTAGCAACCCTCTATTGTGTGCATCAAAGGATAGAGATAAAAGACACCAAGGAAG
CTTTAGACAAGATAGAGGAAGAGCAAAACAAAAGTAAGACCACCGCACAGCAAGCGGCCGCTGATCTTCA
GACCTGGAGGAGGAGATATGAGGGACAATTGGAGAAGTGAATTATATAAATATAAAGTAGTAAAAATTGA
ACCATTAGGAGTAGCACCCACCAAGGCAAAGAGAAGAGTGGTGCAGAGAGAAAAAAGAGCAGTGGGAATA
GGAGCTTTGTTCCTTGGGTTCTTGGGAGCAGCAGGAAGCACTATGGGCGCAGCGTCAATGACGCTGACGG
TACAGGCCAGACAATTATTGTCTGGTATAGTGCAGCAGCAGAACAATTTGCTGAGGGCTATTGAGGCGCA
ACAGCATCTGTTGCAACTCACAGTCTGGGGCATCAAGCAGCTCCAGGCAAGAATCCTGGCTGTGGAAAGA
TACCTAAAGGATCAACAGCTCCTGGGGATTTGGGGTTGCTCTGGAAAACTCATTTGCACCACTGCTGTGC
CTTGGAATGCTAGTTGGAGTAATAAATCTCTGGAACAGATTTGGAATCACACGACCTGGATGGAGTGGGA
CAGAGAAATTAACAATTACACAAGCTTAATACACTCCTTAATTGAAGAATCGCAAAACCAGCAAGAAAAG
AATGAACAAGAATTATTGGAATTAGATAAATGGGCAAGTTTGTGGAATTGGTTTAACATAACAAATTGGC
TGTGGTATATAAAATTATTCATAATGATAGTAGGAGGCTTGGTAGGTTTAAGAATAGTTTTTGCTGTACT
TTCTATAGTGAATAGAGTTAGGCAGGGATATTCACCATTATCGTTTCAGACCCACCTCCCAACCCCGAGG
GGACCCGACAGGCCCGAAGGAATAGAAGAAGAAGGTGGAGAGAGAGACAGAGACAGATCCATTCGATTAG
TGAACGGATCGGCACTGCGTGCGCCAATTCTGCAGACAAATGGCAGTATTCATCCACAATTTTAAAAGAA
AAGGGGGGATTGGGGGGTACAGTGCAGGGGAAAGAATAGTAGACATAATAGCAACAGACATACAAACTAA
AGAATTACAAAAACAAATTACAAAAATTCAAAATTTTCGGGTTTATTACAGGGACAGCAGAGATCCAGTT
TGGTTAATTAAGGTACCGGGCAGAGAGGGCCTATTTCCCATGATTCCTTCATATTTGCATATACGATACA
AGGCTGTTAGAGAGATAATTAGAATTAATTTGACTGTAAACACAAAGATATTAGTACAAAATACGTGACG
TAGAAAGTAATAATTTCTTGGGTAGTTTGCAGTTTTAAAATTATGTTTTAAAATGGACTATCATATGCTT
ACCGTAACTTGAAAGTATTTCGATTTCTTGGCTTTATATATCTTGTGGAAAGGACGAAACACCGGTAATT
TCTACTCTTGTAGATTCCCAATCTGTGTAGTTAGCAGCTTTTTTGAATTCGCTAGCAAGCTTGGCGTAAC
TAGATCTTGAGACAAATGGCAGTATTCATCCACAAAGGTCTTGAAAGGAGTGGGAATTGGACACGGCTCC
GGTGCCCGTCAGTGGGCAGAGCGCACATCGCCCACAGTCCCCGAGAAGTTGGGGGGAGGGGTCGGCAATT
GATCCGGTGCCTAGAGAAGGTGGCGCGGGGTAAACTGGGAAAGTGATGTCGTGTACTGGCTCCGCCTTTT
TCCCGAGGGTGGGGGAGAACCGTATATAAGTGCAGTAGTCGCCGTGAACGTTCTTTTTCGCAACGGGTTT
GCCGCCAGAACACAGGTAAGTGCCGTGTGTGGTTCCCGCGGGCCTGGCCTCTTTACGGGTTATGGCCCTT
GCGTGCCTTGAATTACTTCCACCTGGCTGCAGTACGTGATTCTTGATCCCGAGCTTCGGGTTGGAAGTGG
GTGGGAGAGTTCGAGGCCTTGCGCTTAAGGAGCCCCTTCGCCTCGTGCTTGAGTTGAGGCCTGGCCTGGG
CGCTGGGGCCGCCGCGTGCGAATCTGGTGGCACCTTCGCGCCTGTCTCGCTGCTTTCGATAAGTCTCTAG
CCATTTAAAATTTTTGATGACCTGCTGCGACGCTTTTTTTCTGGCAAGATAGTCTTGTAAATGCGGGCCA
AGATCTGCACACTGGTATTTCGGTTTTTGGGGCCGCGGGCGGCGACGGGGCCCGTGCGTCCCAGCGCACA
TGTTCGGCGAGGCGGGGCCTGCGAGCGCGGCCACCGAGAATCGGACGGGGGTAGTCTCAAGCTGGCCGGC
CTGCTCTGGTGCCTGGCCTCGCGCCGCCGTGTATCGCCCCGCCCTGGGCGGCAAGGCTGGCCCGGTCGGC
ACCAGTTGCGTGAGCGGAAAGATGGCCGCTTCCCGGCCCTGCTGCAGGGAGCTCAAAATGGAGGACGCGG
CGCTCGGGAGAGCGGGCGGGTGAGTCACCCACACAAAGGAAAAGGGCCTTTCCGTCCTCAGCCGTCGCTT
CATGTGACTCCACGGAGTACCGGGCGCCGTCCAGGCACCTCGATTAGTTCTCGAGCTTTTGGAGTACGTC
GTCTTTAGGTTGGGGGGAGGGGTTTTATGCGATGGAGTTTCCCCACACTGAGTGGGTGGAGACTGAAGTT
AGGCCAGCTTGGCACTTGATGTAATTCTCCTTGGAATTTGCCCTTTTTGAGTTTGGATCTTGGTTCATTC
TCAAGCCTCAGACAGTGGTTCAAAGTTTTTTTCTTCCATTTCAGGTGTCGTGAAGGAGCCACCATGACCG
AGTACAAGCCCACGGTGCGCCTCGCCACCCGCGACGACGTCCCCAGGGCCGTACGCACCCTCGCCGCCGC
GTTCGCCGACTACCCCGCCACGCGCCACACCGTCGATCCGGACCGCCACATCGAGCGGGTCACCGAGCTG
CAAGAACTCTTCCTCACGCGCGTCGGGCTCGACATCGGCAAGGTGTGGGTCGCGGACGACGGCGCCGCCG
TGGCGGTCTGGACCACGCCGGAGAGCGTCGAAGCGGGGGCGGTGTTCGCCGAGATCGGCCCGCGCATGGC
CGAGTTGAGCGGTTCCCGGCTGGCCGCGCAGCAACAGATGGAAGGCCTCCTGGCGCCGCACCGGCCCAAG
GAGCCCGCGTGGTTCCTGGCCACCGTCGGAGTCTCGCCCGACCACCAGGGCAAGGGTCTGGGCAGCGCCG
TCGTGCTCCCCGGAGTGGAGGCGGCCGAGCGCGCCGGGGTGCCCGCCTTCCTGGAGACCTCCGCGCCCCG
CAACCTCCCCTTCTACGAGCGGCTCGGCTTCACCGTCACCGCCGACGTCGAGGTGCCCGAAGGACCGCGC
ACCTGGTGCATGACCCGCAAGCCCGGTGCCGGAAGCTAATAGGACTCAGTTACGATGCATTCGAAAATCA
ACCTCTGGATTACAAAATTTGTGAAAGATTGACTGGTATTCTTAACTATGTTGCTCCTTTTACGCTATGT
GGATACGCTGCTTTAATGCCTTTGTATCATGCTATTGCTTCCCGTATGGCTTTCATTTTCTCCTCCTTGT
ATAAATCCTGGTTGCTGTCTCTTTATGAGGAGTTGTGGCCCGTTGTCAGGCAACGTGGCGTGGTGTGCAC
TGTGTTTGCTGACGCAACCCCCACTGGTTGGGGCATTGCCACCACCTGTCAGCTCCTTTCCGGGACTTTC
GCTTTCCCCCTCCCTATTGCCACGGCGGAACTCATCGCCGCCTGCCTTGCCCGCTGCTGGACAGGGGCTC
GGCTGTTGGGCACTGACAATTCCGTGGTGTTGTCGGGGAAATCATCGTCCTTTCCTTGGCTGCTCGCCTG
TGTTGCCACCTGGATTCTGCGCGGGACGTCCTTCTGCTACGTCCCTTCGGCCCTCAATCCAGCGGACCTT
CCTTCCCGCGGCCTGCTGCCGGCTCTGCGGCCTCTTCCGCGTCCTCGCCTTCGCCCTCAGACGAGTCGGA
TCTCCCTTTGGGCCGCCTCCCCGCGTCGACTTTAAGACCAATGACTTACAAGGCAGCTGTAGATCTTAGC
CACTTTTTAAAAGAAAAGGGGGGACTGGAAGGGCTAATTCACTCCCAACGAAGATAAGATCTGCTTTTTG
CTTGTACTGGGTCTCTCTGGTTAGACCAGATCTGAGCCTGGGAGCTCTCTGGCTAACTAGGGAACCCACT
GCTTAAGCCTCAATAAAGCTTGCCTTGAGTGCTTCAAGTAGTGTGTGCCCGTCTGTTGTGTGACTCTGGT
AACTAGAGATCCCTCAGACCCTTTTAGTCAGTGTGGAAAATCTCTAGCAGGGCCCGTTTAAACCCGCTGA
TCAGCCTCGACTGTGCCTTCTAGTTGCCAGCCATCTGTTGTTTGCCCCTCCCCCGTGCCTTCCTTGACCC
TGGAAGGTGCCACTCCCACTGTCCTTTCCTAATAAAATGAGGAAATTGCATCGCATTGTCTGAGTAGGTG
TCATTCTATTCTGGGGGGTGGGGTGGGGCAGGACAGCAAGGGGGAGGATTGGGAAGATAATAGCAGGCAT
GCTGGGGATGCGGTGGGCTCTATGGCTTCTGAGGCGGAAAGAACCAGCTGGGGCTCTAGGGGGTATCCCC
[124 nt withheld, positions 6021-6144]
C
[91 nt withheld, positions 6146-6236]
A
[49 nt withheld, positions 6238-6286]
CCTTTGACGTTGGAGTCCACGTTCTTT
[37 nt withheld, positions 6314-6350]
ACCCTATCTCGGTCTATTCTTTTGATTTATAAGGGATTTTGCCGATTTCGGCCTATTGGTTAAAAAATGA
GCTGATTTAACAAAAATTTAACGCGAATTAATTCTGTGGAATGTGTGTCAGTTAGGGTGTGGAAAGTCCC
CAGGCTCCCCAGCAGGCAGAAGTATGCAAAGCATGCATCTCAATTAGTCAGCAACCAGGTGTGGAAAGTC
CCCAGGCTCCCCAGCAGGCAGAAGTATGCAAAGCATGCATCTCAATTAGTCAGCAACCATAGTCCCGCCC
CTAACTCCGCCCATCCCGCCCCTAACTCCGCCCAGTTCCGCCCATTCTCCGCCCCATGGCTGACTAATTT
TTTTTATTTATGCAGAGGCCGAGGCCGCCTCTGCCTCTGAGCTATTCCAGAAGTAGTGAGGAGGCTTTTT
TGGAGGCCTAGGCTTTTGCAAAAAGCTCCCGGGAGCTTGTATATCCATTTTCGGATCTGATCAGCACGTG
TTGACAATTAATCATCGGCATAGTATATCGGCATAGTATAATACGACAAGGTGAGGAACTAAACCATGGC
CAAGTTGACCAGTGCCGTTCCGGTGCTCACCGCGCGCGACGTCGCCGGAGCGGTCGAGTTCTGGACCGAC
CGGCTCGGGTTCTCCCGGGACTTCGTGGAGGACGACTTCGCCGGTGTGGTCCGGGACGACGTGACCCTGT
TCATCAGCGCGGTCCAGGACCAGGTGGTGCCGGACAACACCCTGGCCTGGGTGTGGGTGCGCGGCCTGGA
CGAGCTGTACGCCGAGTGGTCGGAGGTCGTGTCCACGAACTTCCGGGACGCCTCCGGGCCGGCCATGACC
GAGATCGGCGAGCAGCCGTGGGGGCGGGAGTTCGCCCTGCGCGACCCGGCCGGCAACTGCGTGCACTTCG
TGGCCGAGGAGCAGGACTGACACGTGCTACGAGATTTCGATTCCACCGCCGCCTTCTATGAAAGGTTGGG
CTTCGGAATCGTTTTCCGGGACGCCGGCTGGATGATCCTCCAGCGCGGGGATCTCATGCTGGAGTTCTTC
GCCCACCCCAACTTGTTTATTGCAGCTTATAATGGTTACAAATAAAGCAATAGCATCACAAATTTCACAA
ATAAAGCATTTTTTTCACTGCATTCTAGTTGTGGTTTGTCCAAACTCATCAATGTATCTTATCATGTCTG
TATACCGTCGACCTCTAGCTAGAGCTTGGCGTAATCATGGTCATAGCTGTTTCCTGTGTGAAATTGTTAT
CCGCTCACAATTCCACACAACATACGAGCCGGAAGCATAAAGTGTAAAGCCTGGGGTGCCTAATGAGTGA
GCTAACTCACATTAATTGCGTTGCGCTCACTGCCCGCTTTCCAGTCGGGAAACCTGTCGTGCCAGCTGCA
TTAATGAATCGGCCAACGCGCGGGGAGAGGCGGTTTGCGTATTGGGCGCTCTTCCGCTTCCTCGCTCACT
GACTCGCTGCGCTCGGTCGTTCGGCTGCGGCGAGCGGTATCAGCTCACTCAAAGGCGGTAATACGGTTAT
CCACAGAATCAGGGGATAACGCAGGAAAGAACATGTGAGCAAAAGGCCAGCAAAAGGCCAGGAACCGTAA
AAAGGCCGCGTTGCTGGCGTTTTTCCATAGGCTCCGCCCCCCTGACGAGCATCACAAAAATCGACGCTCA
AGTCAGAGGTGGCGAAACCCGACAGGACTATAAAGATACCAGGCGTTTCCCCCTGGAAGCTCCCTCGTGC
GCTCTCCTGTTCCGACCCTGCCGCTTACCGGATACCTGTCCGCCTTTCTCCCTTCGGGAAGCGTGGCGCT
TTCTCATAGCTCACGCTGTAGGTATCTCAGTTCGGTGTAGGTCGTTCGCTCCAAGCTGGGCTGTGTGCAC
GAACCCCCCGTTCAGCCCGACCGCTGCGCCTTATCCGGTAACTATCGTCTTGAGTCCAACCCGGTAAGAC
ACGACTTATCGCCACTGGCAGCAGCCACTGGTAACAGGATTAGCAGAGCGAGGTATGTAGGCGGTGCTAC
AGAGTTCTTGAAGTGGTGGCCTAACTACGGCTACACTAGAAGAACAGTATTTGGTATCTGCGCTCTGCTG
AAGCCAGTTACCTTCGGAAAAAGAGTTGGTAGCTCTTGATCCGGCAAACAAACCACCGCTGGTAGCGGTG
GTTTTTTTGTTTGCAAGCAGCAGATTACGCGCAGAAAAAAAGGATCTCAAGAAGATCCTTTGATCTTTTC
TACGGGGTCTGACGCTCAGTGGAACGAAAACTCACGTTAAGGGATTTTGGTCATGAGATTATCAAAAAGG
ATCTTCACCTAGATCCTTTTAAATTAAAAATGAAGTTTTAAATCAATCTAAAGTATATATGAGTAAACTT
GGTCTGACAGTTACCAATGCTTAATCAGTGAGGCACCTATCTCAGCGATCTGTCTATTTCGTTCATCCAT
AGTTGCCTGACTCCCCGTCGTGTAGATAACTACGATACGGGAGGGCTTACCATCTGGCCCCAGTGCTGCA
ATGATACCGCGAGACCCACGCTCACCGGCTCCAGATTTATCAGCAATAAACCAGCCAGCCGGAAGGGCCG
AGCGCAGAAGTGGTCCTGCAACTTTATCCGCCTCCATCCAGTCTATTAATTGTTGCCGGGAAGCTAGAGT
AAGTAGTTCGCCAGTTAATAGTTTGCGCAACGTTGTTGCCATTGCTACAGGCATCGTGGTGTCACGCTCG
TCGTTTGGTATGGCTTCATTCAGCTCCGGTTCCCAACGATCAAGGCGAGTTACATGATCCCCCATGTTGT
GCAAAAAAGCGGTTAGCTCCTTCGGTCCTCCGATCGTTGTCAGAAGTAAGTTGGCCGCAGTGTTATCACT
CATGGTTATGGCAGCACTGCATAATTCTCTTACTGTCATGCCATCCGTAAGATGCTTTTCTGTGACTGGT
GAGTACTCAACCAAGTCATTCTGAGAATAGTGTATGCGGCGACCGAGTTGCTCTTGCCCGGCGTCAATAC
GGGATAATACCGCGCCACATAGCAGAACTTTAAAAGTGCTCATCATTGGAAAACGTTCTTCGGGGCGAAA
ACTCTCAAGGATCTTACCGCTGTTGAGATCCAGTTCGATGTAACCCACTCGTGCACCCAACTGATCTTCA
GCATCTTTTACTTTCACCAGCGTTTCTGGGTGAGCAAAAACAGGAAGGCAAAATGCCGCAAAAAAGGGAA
TAAGGGCGACACGGAAATGTTGAATACTCATACTCTTCCTTTTTCAATATTATTGAAGCATTTATCAGGG
TTATTGTCTCATGAGCGGATACATATTTGAATGTATTTAGAAAAATAAACAAATAGGGGTTCCGCGCACA
TTTCCCCGAAAAGTGCCACCTGAC
